>Addgene plasmid #27196 | hnf1a_L (OZ521) | addgene partial sequence | sequence record 33613 | 27196 with OK.61 (5' GGGTAGTACGATGACGGAACCTGTC 3')
AAAATCCAAGCTTTGGCGGCCGCTGACTACAAAGACGATGATGACAAATCTAGACCCGGGGAGCGCCCCT
TCCAGTGTCGCATTTGCATGCGGAACTTTTCGACCAAGCAGAGGCTTCACATCCATACCCGTACTCATAC
CGGTGAAAAACCGTTTCAGTGTCGGATCTGTATGCGAAATTTCTCCCAGACGGCGAACTTGATGCGCCAT
CTACGTACACACACCGGCGAGAAGCCATTCCAATGCCGAATATGCATGCGTAACTTCAGTAGGACCGAGC
ACCTGGCCCGGCACCTAAAAACCCACCTGAGGGGATCCTCTGCACAGTAGTAACTAGAGACTAGAAAAAG
GCCGACAAGTCCCGCTCCGCTGAAGATCCTGGCGTAATAGCGAAGAGGCCCGCACCGATCGCCCTTCCCA
ACAGTTGCGCAGCCTGAATGGCGAATGGG
[124 nt withheld, positions 450-573]
C
[91 nt withheld, positions 575-665]
A
[49 nt withheld, positions 667-715]
CCTTTGACGTTGGAGTCCACGTTCTTT
[37 nt withheld, positions 743-779]
ACCCTATCTCGGTCTATTCTTTTTGATTTATAAGGGATTTTGCCGATTTCGG
