[The description below was written by a language model from this plasmid's Addgene catalogue record.]
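Description:
hnf1a_L (OZ521) is a low-copy bacterial plasmid built on the MG414 backbone (about 5.5 kb without insert) that carries an engineered zinc finger array of roughly 270 bp, cloned between XbaI and BamHI sites that both remain intact. It is selected with kanamycin and needs a host expressing the lacIq allele of the lac repressor, such as XL1 Blue, which suggests the array is under lac-regulated control. The record does not, however, state the promoter, the origin of replication or any fusion partner, and no feature table is provided.

The array was produced by the OPEN (oligomerized pool engineering) selection approach and recognises a 9-bp "left" half-site within the zebrafish gene hnf1a (HNF1 homeobox a, also known as tcf1). The plasmid does not contain any hnf1a sequence itself; it encodes only the DNA-binding domain directed at that locus. In a bacterial two-hybrid assay the array gave 9.6-fold activation from its intended half-site, but according to the depositor it has not been tested as a nuclease, so its ability to induce mutations at the endogenous locus is unverified.

The construct is a source of the zinc finger coding module rather than a ready-to-use nuclease. To generate targeted mutations in zebrafish, the insert must be subcloned into a separate zinc finger nuclease expression vector to create a FokI cleavage-domain fusion. That fusion must then be paired with the one made from the complementary right half-site plasmid, hnf1a_R (OZ522), so that the two FokI domains dimerise and cut at the target site.
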