Addgene plasmid #27196: hnf1a_L (OZ521)
Depositing lab: Keith Joung. Depositing organization: Massachusetts General Hospital. Publication: Rapid "open-source" engineering of customized zinc-finger nucleases for highly efficient gene modification. Maeder ML, Thibodeau-Beganny S, Osiak A, Wright DA, Anthony RM, Eichtinger M, Jiang T, Foley JE, Winfrey RJ, Townsend JA, Unger-Wallace E, Sander JD, Muller-Lerch F, Fu F, Pearlberg J, Goebel C, Dassie JP, Pruett-Miller SM, Porteus MH, Sgroi DC, Iafrate AJ, Dobbs D, McCray PB, Cathomen T, Voytas DF, Joung JK. Mol Cell. 2008 Jul 25. 31(2):294-301. 10.1016/j.molcel.2008.06.016 PubMed 18657511.
Backbone
  Vector backbone: MG414
  Backbone size w/o insert (bp): 5493
  Vector type: Zebrafish Targeting
Growth in bacteria
  Bacterial resistance: Kanamycin, 50 μg/mL
  Growth temperature: 37°C
  Growth strain: XL1 Blue
  Growth instructions: Requires a bacterial strain such as XL1 Blue, that expresses the lacIq allele of lac repressor
  Copy number: Low Copy
Gene/Insert
  Gene/Insert name: Zinc finger array targeting hnf1a (alt names: HNF1 homeobox a; OZ521)
  Species: D. rerio (zebrafish)
  Insert size (bp): 270
  GenBank ID: ENSDARG00000009470
  Entrez Gene: hnf1a (a.k.a. tcf1, hnf1-a, xx:af244934-22s)
  Cloning method: Restriction Enzyme; 5′ cloning site XbaI (not destroyed); 3′ cloning site BamHI (not destroyed)
  Sequencing primers: 5′ OK.61 GGGTAGTACGATGACGGAACCTGTC
Terms and licenses: Academic/Nonprofit Terms; Industry Terms: Not Available to Industry
Depositor comments: This plasmid encodes a zinc finger array targeting half of a target sequence in the zebrafish gene hnf1a (see below). Please note that this plasmid does NOT contain the hnf1a sequence. Users must order the complementary plasmid hnf1a_R (OZ522) [Addgene plasmid 27197] in order to create a zinc finger nuclease (ZFN) pair to introduce targeted mutations into this specific zebrafish gene. Users will also need to clone the zinc finger (ZF) insert of this plasmid into a zinc finger nuclease (ZFN) vector to express a FOKI fusion product. Examples of possible ZFN expression vectors that can be used are: pST1374 (Addgene plasmid 13426), pMLM290 (Addgene plasmid 21872), pMLM292 (Addgene plasmid 21873), pMLM800 (Addgene plasmid 27202) and pMLM802 (Addgene plasmid 27203). This zinc finger array was tested for binding activity to the sequence 5'-GGGGAAGGT-3' in a bacterial two hybrid assay, and resulted in 9.60 fold activation. However, this array has not yet been tested for activity as a zinc finger nuclease (i.e. for its ability to induce mutations at the intended locus). Scientists using this zinc finger array in a publication should notify and acknowledge NIH grant number R01 GM088040 in the publication. Other Articles: "Oligomerized pool engineering (OPEN): an 'open-source' protocol for making customized zinc-finger arrays." Maeder ML et al. (Nat Protoc. 2009 Sept 17. 4(10):1471-1501. Pubmed ID: 19798082 "Targeted mutagenesis in zebrafish using customized zinc-finger nucleases." Foley JE et al. (Nat Protoc. 2009 Dec 3. 4(12):1855-1867. Pubmed ID: 20010934
How to cite: hnf1a_L (OZ521) was a gift from Keith Joung (Addgene plasmid # 27196 ; http://n2t.net/addgene:27196 ; RRID:Addgene_27196)
